Addgene plasmid #242628: M76B
Purpose: MYCMutMBIV expression
Depositing lab: Alain Nepveu. Depositing organization: McGill University. Publication: The function of MYC in base excision repair protects against RAS-induced senescence. Faraco CCF, Zhu W, Fortier AM, Ramdzan ZM, Vickridge E, Ong V, Goudreau F, Djerir B, Bellemare J, Gu S, Zhang H, Carroll BL, Krishnan SS, Leduy L, Guarne A, Park M, Marechal A, Nepveu A. Nucleic Acids Res. 2025 Jul 19;53(14):gkaf706. doi: 10.1093/nar/gkaf706. PubMed 40737085.
Backbone
  Vector backbone: pCF806
  Vector type: Mammalian Expression
Growth in bacteria
  Bacterial resistance: Ampicillin, 100 μg/mL
  Growth temperature: 37°C
  Growth strain: NEB Stable
  Copy number: High Copy
Gene/Insert
  Gene/Insert name: V5-MYCMutMBIV
  Species: H. sapiens (human)
  Mutation: A310E,A311D,P312G,P313G,R315A,K316A,D317S
  Entrez Gene: MYC (a.k.a. MRTL, MYCC, bHLHe39, c-Myc)
  Tag / fusion protein: V5 (N terminal on insert)
  Cloning method: Gene Synthesis
Terms and licenses: Academic/Nonprofit Terms; Industry Terms: Not Available to Industry
Depositor comments: 5' Cloning Site: BamH1, 3' Cloning Site: SceI
How to cite: M76B was a gift from Alain Nepveu (Addgene plasmid # 242628 ; http://n2t.net/addgene:242628 ; RRID:Addgene_242628)
