[The description below was written by a language model from this plasmid's Addgene catalogue record and pLannotate feature annotations shown in this document.]
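Description:
M76B is a mammalian expression plasmid built on the pCF806 backbone. Although it is catalogued simply as a mammalian expression vector, the feature table shows the architecture of a third-generation, self-inactivating HIV-1 lentiviral transfer vector. A CMV enhancer/promoter drives a truncated 5' LTR, followed by the Ψ packaging signal with a gag fragment, the Rev response element and a cPPT/CTS. At the far end lie a WPRE, a ΔU3 3' LTR and a bGH polyadenylation signal. In bacteria the plasmid is maintained through a high-copy ColE1/pUC-type origin and selected with ampicillin via β-lactamase.

The payload is a synthesized human MYC coding sequence carrying an N-terminal V5 epitope tag and a cluster of seven substitutions between residues 310 and 317 (A310E, A311D, P312G, P313G, R315A, K316A, D317S). The construct name suggests that these disrupt MYC box IV. The sequence record is circular, so the TRE3GV Tet-responsive promoter annotated at its end sits immediately upstream of the MYC open reading frame at its start, which makes expression doxycycline-inducible. A fragment of 3' miR-30a flanking sequence downstream of MYC is probably a remnant of the parent vector. A second cassette uses an EF-1α core promoter to express puromycin N-acetyltransferase, followed by an EMCV IRES and the rtTA3 reverse tetracycline transactivator. A single integrated provirus therefore supplies both drug selection and the transactivator needed to switch on the TRE promoter.

The stated purpose is expression of the MYC MBIV mutant. The associated study concerns MYC function in base excision repair and protection against RAS-induced senescence, which is consistent with using this inducible mutant for comparison with wild-type MYC in transduced cells.
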