Features (pLannotate 1.2.2; 27 found; start..end, strand, type, name):
     61..1377    +  CDS            MYC: MYC_HUMAN - Also known as BHLHE39. Experimental evidence at protein level: Swiss-Prot protein existence level 1. Transcription factor that binds DNA in a non-specific manner, yet also specifically recognizes the core sequence 5'-CAC[GA]TG-3'. Activates the transcription of growth-related genes. Binds to the VEGFA promoter, promoting VEGFA production and subsequent sprouting angiogenesis (PubMed:24940000). Regulator of somatic reprogramming, controls self-renewal of embryonic stem cells. Functions with TAF6L to activate target gene expression through RNA polymerase II pause release (By similari
   1535..1629    +  ncRNA          3' miR-30a (fragment): sequence downstream of the 71-nt precursor of the human miR-30a microRNA (Zeng et al., 2002) miRNA
   1663..1681    +  CDS            small t antigen (fragment): SV40 (simian virus 40) small t antigen
   1707..1918    +  promoter       EF-1α core promoter: core promoter for human elongation factor EF-1α
   1943..2542    +  CDS            PuroR (fragment): puromycin N-acetyltransferase; pac from Streptomyces; confers resistance to puromycin
   2565..3137    +  misc_feature   IRES: internal ribosome entry site (IRES) of the encephalomyocarditis virus (EMCV)
   3160..3848    +  CDS            rtTA3 (fragment): reverse tetracycline transactivator 3 activates expression from Tet-responsive promoters in the presence of doxycycline
   3778..3888    +  CDS            VP48: 3 tandem repeats of the minimal activation domain of herpes simplex virus VP16 (Cheng et al., 2013)
   3917..4505    +  misc_feature   WPRE: woodchuck hepatitis virus posttranscriptional regulatory element
   4556..4575    +  misc_feature   cPPT/CTS (fragment): central polypurine tract and central termination sequence of HIV-1
   4577..4810    +  LTR            3' LTR (ΔU3): self-inactivating 3' long terminal repeat (LTR) from HIV-1
   4842..5066    +  polyA_signal   bGH poly(A) signal: bovine growth hormone polyadenylation signal
   5070..5089    +  promoter       SV40 promoter (fragment): SV40 enhancer and early promoter
   5110..5160    -  CDS            lacI (fragment): lac repressor; lacI; The lac repressor binds to the lac operator to inhibit transcription in E. coli. This inhibition can be relieved by adding lactose or isopropyl-β-D-thiogalactopyranoside (IPTG).
   5343..5931    -  rep_origin     ori: high-copy-number ColE1/pMB1/pBR322/pUC origin of replication
   6102..6962    -  CDS            AmpR: β-lactamase; bla; confers resistance to ampicillin, carbenicillin, and related antibiotics
   6963..7067    -  promoter       AmpR promoter: bla
   7126..7178    -  misc_feature   bom (fragment): basis of mobility region from pBR322
   7327..7706    +  enhancer       CMV enhancer: human cytomegalovirus immediate early enhancer
   7707..7906    +  promoter       CMV promoter: human cytomegalovirus (CMV) immediate early promoter
   7924..8104    +  LTR            5' LTR (truncated): truncated 5' long terminal repeat (LTR) from HIV-1
   8151..8276    +  misc_feature   HIV-1 Ψ: packaging signal of human immunodeficiency virus type 1
   8260..8623    +  CDS            HIV-1 gag (fragment): gag protein from human immunodeficiency virus 1; gag
   8769..9002    +  misc_feature   RRE: The Rev response element (RRE) of HIV-1 allows for Rev-dependent mRNA export from the nucleus to the cytoplasm.
   9379..9479    +  CDS            Rev (fragment): human immunodeficiency virus 1 (HIV-1) Rev protein; rev; enhances nuclear export of unspliced and incompletely spliced viral mRNAs
   9529..9646    +  misc_feature   cPPT/CTS: central polypurine tract and central termination sequence of HIV-1
  10298..10647   +  promoter       TRE3GV promoter: 3rd-generation Tet-responsive promoter that can be activated by binding of Tet-On® 3G, optimized for retroviral and lentiviral vectors
>Addgene plasmid #242628 | M76B | addgene full sequence | sequence record 486364 | Addgene NGS Result
GGATCCACCATGGGAAAACCTATCCCAAATCCCCTGTTGGGCCTGGACTCTACAGGCTCAATGCCCTTGA
ATGTGAGCTTCACAAACAGGAATTACGATCTCGATTATGACTCCGTACAGCCCTACTTTTATTGTGACGA
AGAAGAGAATTTCTATCAGCAGCAGCAGCAGAGCGAACTCCAGCCCCCCGCTCCTTCAGAAGACATCTGG
AAAAAATTCGAACTCCTGCCTACCCCACCCCTGTCCCCATCACGCCGCTCCGGGTTGTGCTCCCCATCTT
ACGTGGCTGTTACTCCGTTCAGCTTAAGAGGCGATAATGATGGCGGGGGGGGGAGTTTTAGTACCGCCGA
CCAGTTGGAAATGGTCACAGAACTGCTGGGCGGGGACATGGTGAACCAGTCATTCATCTGCGACCCAGAC
GACGAGACTTTCATTAAGAATATTATTATTCAAGATTGCATGTGGAGTGGATTCAGTGCCGCGGCCAAAC
TTGTGAGCGAGAAGCTGGCCTCTTACCAAGCCGCCAGAAAGGACAGCGGGTCTCCTAACCCAGCACGAGG
ACACAGCGTTTGTAGCACCTCCTCTCTCTATCTGCAGGATCTCTCTGCAGCAGCCTCCGAATGTATTGAT
CCTTCCGTCGTCTTTCCCTACCCACTTAACGACAGTTCCTCCCCTAAGAGCTGTGCCAGTCAGGATAGCT
CCGCATTTAGCCCTAGTAGCGATAGCCTTCTGTCCTCAACTGAGTCTTCACCTCAGGGTAGTCCCGAACC
TTTGGTACTGCACGAAGAGACACCCCCCACGACTAGTAGTGATTCTGAGGAGGAGCAGGAGGACGAGGAA
GAAATAGATGTAGTGTCCGTGGAGAAGCGCCAGGCCCCTGGCAAGCGGAGTGAGAGTGGCAGTCCGTCAG
CCGGCGGCCATTCCAAACCGCCCCACAGCCCCTTGGTACTGAAGCGCTGTCACGTGAGTACTCACCAGCA
CAACTACGAAGATGGCGGCAGTACAGCCGCGAGCTACCCTGCAGCCAAGAGAGTGAAGCTTGACAGTGTA
AGGGTATTGAGACAGATTTCCAATAACAGGAAGTGCACTAGCCCCAGGTCCTCAGACACCGAGGAGAACG
TCAAACGACGAACACACAACGTCCTGGAACGGCAGAGGCGGAACGAACTTAAGAGATCCTTCTTCGCACT
GAGGGATCAGATTCCAGAACTGGAAAACAATGAGAAAGCTCCCAAGGTTGTGATACTCAAGAAAGCCACG
GCATATATCCTGAGCGTTCAGGCAGAGGAGCAAAAACTGATCAGCGAGGAGGACCTCTTGCGCAAGAGAC
GCGAGCAGCTGAAACACAAACTTGAGCAACTGCGGAATAGCTGTGCATAGTGACGTACGGCGGCCGCCTC
GACTAGGGATAACAGGGTAATTGTTTGAATGAGGCTTCAGTACTTTACAGAATCGTTGCCTGCACATCTT
GGAAACACTTGCTGGGATTACTTCGACTTCTTAACCCAACAGAAGGCTCGAGCAACCAGAATTCGAGCAA
TTATCTTGTTTACTAAAACTGAATACCTTGCTATCTCTTTGATACATTTTTACAAAGCTGAATTAAAATG
GTATAAATTAAATCACTTTTTTCAATTGACACGTACGCGTGATCTAATTCTACTAGGTCTTGAAAGGAGT
GGGAATTGGCTCCGGTGCCCGTCAGTGGGCAGAGCGCACATCGCCCACAGTCCCCGAGAAGTTGGGGGGA
GGGGTCGGCAATTGATCCGGTGCCTAGAGAAGGTGGCGCGGGGTAAACTGGGAAAGTGATGTCGTGTACT
GGCTCCGCCTTTTTCCCGAGGGTGGGGGAGAACCGTATATAAGTGCAGTAGTCGCCGTGAACGTTCTTTT
TCGCAACGGGTTTGCCGCCAGAACACAGGACCGGTTGTAGAGCGCTGCCACCATGACCGAGTACAAGCCC
ACGGTGCGCCTCGCCACCCGCGACGACGTCCCCAGGGCCGTACGCACCCTCGCCGCCGCGTTCGCCGACT
ACCCCGCCACGCGCCACACCGTCGATCCGGACCGCCACATCGAGCGGGTCACCGAGCTGCAAGAACTCTT
CCTCACGCGCGTCGGGCTCGACATCGGCAAGGTGTGGGTCGCGGACGACGGCGCCGCGGTGGCGGTCTGG
ACCACGCCGGAGAGCGTCGAAGCGGGGGCGGTGTTCGCCGAGATCGGCCCGCGCATGGCCGAGTTGAGCG
GTTCCCGGCTGGCCGCGCAGCAACAGATGGAAGGCCTCCTGGCGCCGCACCGGCCCAAGGAGCCCGCGTG
GTTCCTGGCCACCGTCGGAGTCTCGCCCGACCACCAGGGCAAGGGTCTGGGCAGCGCCGTCGTGCTCCCC
GGAGTGGAGGCGGCCGAGCGCGCCGGGGTGCCCGCCTTCCTGGAGACCTCCGCGCCCCGCAACCTCCCCT
TCTACGAGCGGCTCGGCTTCACCGTCACCGCCGACGTCGAGGTGCCCGAAGGACCGCGCACCTGGTGCAT
GACCCGCAAGCCCGGTGCCTGAACGCCGCCATCGATAAGGAGCGCCCCTCTCCCTCCCCCCCCCCTAACG
TTACTGGCCGAAGCCGCTTGGAATAAGGCCGGTGTGCGTTTGTCTATATGTTATTTTCCACCATATTGCC
GTCTTTTGGCAATGTGAGGGCCCGGAAACCTGGCCCTGTCTTCTTGACGAGCATTCCTAGGGGTCTTTCC
CCTCTCGCCAAAGGAATGCAAGGTCTGTTGAATGTCGTGAAGGAAGCAGTTCCTCTGGAAGCTTCTTGAA
GACAAACAACGTCTGTAGCGACCCTTTGCAGGCAGCGGAACCCCCCACCTGGCGACAGGTGCCTCTGCGG
CCAAAAGCCACGTGTATAAGATACACCTGCAAAGGCGGCACAACCCCAGTGCCACGTTGTGAGTTGGATA
GTTGTGGAAAGAGTCAAATGGCTCTCCTCAAGCGTATTCAACAAGGGGCTGAAGGATGCCCAGAAGGTAC
CCCATTGTATGGGATCTGATCTGGGGCCTCGGTGCACATGCTTTACATGTGTTTAGTCGAGGTTAAAAAA
CGTCTAGGCCCCCCGAACCACGGGGACGTGGTTTTCCTTTGAAAAACACGATGATAATATGGCCACAACC
ATGAGCAGACTGGACAAGAGCAAAGTCATAAACTCTGCTCTGGAATTACTCAATGGAGTCGGTATCGAAG
GCCTGACGACAAGGAAACTCGCTCAAAAGCTGGGAGTTGAGCAGCCTACCCTGTACTGGCACGTGAAGAA
CAAGCGGGCCCTGCTCGATGCCCTGCCAATCGAGATGCTGGACAGGCATCATACCCACTCCTGCCCCCTG
GAAGGCGAGTCATGGCAAGACTTTCTGCGGAACAACGCCAAGTCATACCGCTGTGCTCTCCTCTCACATC
GCGACGGGGCTAAAGTGCATCTCGGCACCCGCCCAACAGAGAAACAGTACGAAACCCTGGAAAATCAGCT
CGCGTTCCTGTGTCAGCAAGGCTTCTCCCTGGAGAACGCACTGTACGCTCTGTCCGCCGTGGGCCACTTT
ACACTGGGCTGCGTATTGGAGGAACAGGAGCATCAAGTAGCAAAAGAGGAAAGAGAGACACCTACCACCG
ATTCTATGCCCCCACTTCTGAAACAAGCAATTGAGCTGTTCGACCGGCAGGGAGCCGAACCTGCCTTCCT
TTTCGGCCTGGAACTAATCATATGTGGCCTGGAGAAACAGCTAAAGTGCGAAAGCGGCGGGCCGACCGAC
GCCCTTGACGATTTTGACTTAGACATGCTCCCAGCCGATGCCCTTGACGACTTTGACCTTGATATGCTGC
CTGCTGACGCTCTTGACGATTTTGACCTTGACATGCTCCCCGGGTAAGCTCTAGAGTTAAGTCGACAATC
AACCTCTGGATTACAAAATTTGTGAAAGATTGACTGGTATTCTTAACTATGTTGCTCCTTTTACGCTATG
TGGATACGCTGCTTTAATGCCTTTGTATCATGCTATTGCTTCCCGTATGGCTTTCATTTTCTCCTCCTTG
TATAAATCCTGGTTGCTGTCTCTTTATGAGGAGTTGTGGCCCGTTGTCAGGCAACGTGGCGTGGTGTGCA
CTGTGTTTGCTGACGCAACCCCCACTGGTTGGGGCATTGCCACCACCTGTCAGCTCCTTTCCGGGACTTT
CGCTTTCCCCCTCCCTATTGCCACGGCGGAACTCATCGCCGCCTGCCTTGCCCGCTGCTGGACAGGGGCT
CGGCTGTTGGGCACTGACAATTCCGTGGTGTTGTCGGGGAAATCATCGTCCTTTCCTTGGCTGCTCGCCT
GTGTTGCCACCTGGATTCTGCGCGGGACGTCCTTCTGCTACGTCCCTTCGGCCCTCAATCCAGCGGACCT
TCCTTCCCGCGGCCTGCTGCCGGCTCTGCGGCCTCTTCCGCGTCTTCGCCTTCGCCCTCAGACGAGTCGG
ATCTCCCTTTGGGCCGCCTCCCCGCGTCGACTTTAAGACCAATGACTTACAAGGCAGCTGTAGATCTTAG
CCACTTTTTAAAAGAAAAGGGGGGACTGGAAGGGCTAATTCACTCCCAACGAAGACAAGATCTGCTTTTT
GCTTGTACTGGGTCTCTCTGGTTAGACCAGATCTGAGCCTGGGAGCTCTCTGGCTAACTAGGGAACCCAC
TGCTTAAGCCTCAATAAAGCTTGCCTTGAGTGCTTCAAGTAGTGTGTGCCCGTCTGTTGTGTGACTCTGG
TAACTAGAGATCCCTCAGACCCTTTTAGTCAGTGTGGAAAATCTCTAGCAGGGCCCGTTTAAACCCGCTG
ATCAGCCTCGACTGTGCCTTCTAGTTGCCAGCCATCTGTTGTTTGCCCCTCCCCCGTGCCTTCCTTGACC
CTGGAAGGTGCCACTCCCACTGTCCTTTCCTAATAAAATGAGGAAATTGCATCGCATTGTCTGAGTAGGT
GTCATTCTATTCTGGGGGGTGGGGTGGGGCAGGACAGCAAGGGGGAGGATTGGGAAGACAATAGCAGGCA
TGCTGGGGATGCGGTGGGCTCTATGGCTTCTGAGGCGGAAAGAACCAGCCATTAATGAAAAGAACCAGCC
ATTAATGAATCGGCCAACGCGCGGGGAGAGGCGGTTTGCGTATTGGGCGCTCTTCCGCTTCCTCGCTCAC
TGACTCGCTGCGCTCGGTCGTTCGGCTGCGGCGAGCGGTATCAGCTCACTCAAAGGCGGTAATACGGTTA
TCCACAGAATCAGGGGATAACGCAGGAAAGAACATGTGAGCAAAAGGCCAGCAAAAGGCCAGGAACCGTA
AAAAGGCCGCGTTGCTGGCGTTTTTCCATAGGCTCCGCCCCCCTGACGAGCATCACAAAAATCGACGCTC
AAGTCAGAGGTGGCGAAACCCGACAGGACTATAAAGATACCAGGCGTTTCCCCCTGGAAGCTCCCTCGTG
CGCTCTCCTGTTCCGACCCTGCCGCTTACCGGATACCTGTCCGCCTTTCTCCCTTCGGGAAGCGTGGCGC
TTTCTCATAGCTCACGCTGTAGGTATCTCAGTTCGGTGTAGGTCGTTCGCTCCAAGCTGGGCTGTGTGCA
CGAACCCCCCGTTCAGCCCGACCGCTGCGCCTTATCCGGTAACTATCGTCTTGAGTCCAACCCGGTAAGA
CACGACTTATCGCCACTGGCAGCAGCCACTGGTAACAGGATTAGCAGAGCGAGGTATGTAGGCGGTGCTA
CAGAGTTCTTGAAGTGGTGGCCTAACTACGGCTACACTAGAAGAACAGTATTTGGTATCTGCGCTCTGCT
GAAGCCAGTTACCTTCGGAAAAAGAGTTGGTAGCTCTTGATCCGGCAAACAAACCACCGCTGGTAGCGGT
GGTTTTTTTGTTTGCAAGCAGCAGATTACGCGCAGAAAAAAAGGATCTCAAGAAGATCCTTTGATCTTTT
CTACGGGGTCTGACGCTCAGTGGAACGAAAACTCACGTTAAGGGATTTTGGTCATGAGATTATCAAAAAG
GATCTTCACCTAGATCCTTTTAAATTAAAAATGAAGTTTTAAATCAATCTAAAGTATATATGAGTAAACT
TGGTCTGACAGTTACCAATGCTTAATCAGTGAGGCACCTATCTCAGCGATCTGTCTATTTCGTTCATCCA
TAGTTGCCTGACTCCCCGTCGTGTAGATAACTACGATACGGGAGGGCTTACCATCTGGCCCCAGTGCTGC
AATGATACCGCGAGACCCACGCTCACCGGCTCCAGATTTATCAGCAATAAACCAGCCAGCCGGAAGGGCC
GAGCGCAGAAGTGGTCCTGCAACTTTATCCGCCTCCATCCAGTCTATTAATTGTTGCCGGGAAGCTAGAG
TAAGTAGTTCGCCAGTTAATAGTTTGCGCAACGTTGTTGCCATTGCTACAGGCATCGTGGTGTCACGCTC
GTCGTTTGGTATGGCTTCATTCAGCTCCGGTTCCCAACGATCAAGGCGAGTTACATGATCCCCCATGTTG
TGCAAAAAAGCGGTTAGCTCCTTCGGTCCTCCGATCGTTGTCAGAAGTAAGTTGGCCGCAGTGTTATCAC
TCATGGTTATGGCAGCACTGCATAATTCTCTTACTGTCATGCCATCCGTAAGATGCTTTTCTGTGACTGG
TGAGTACTCAACCAAGTCATTCTGAGAATAGTGTATGCGGCGACCGAGTTGCTCTTGCCCGGCGTCAATA
CGGGATAATACCGCGCCACATAGCAGAACTTTAAAAGTGCTCATCATTGGAAAACGTTCTTCGGGGCGAA
AACTCTCAAGGATCTTACCGCTGTTGAGATCCAGTTCGATGTAACCCACTCGTGCACCCAACTGATCTTC
AGCATCTTTTACTTTCACCAGCGTTTCTGGGTGAGCAAAAACAGGAAGGCAAAATGCCGCAAAAAAGGGA
ATAAGGGCGACACGGAAATGTTGAATACTCATACTCTTCCTTTTTCAATATTATTGAAGCATTTATCAGG
GTTATTGTCTCATGAGCGGATACATATTTGAATGTATTTAGAAAAATAAACAAATAGGGGTTCCGCGCAC
ATTTCCCCGAAAAGTGCCACCTGACGTCGACGGATCGGGAGATCTCCCGATCCCCTATGGTGCACTCTCA
GTACAATCTGCTCTGATGCCGCATAGTTAAGCCAGTATCTGCTCCCTGCTTGTGTGTTGGAGGTCGCTGA
GTAGTGCGCGAGCAAAATTTAAGCTACAACAAGGCAAGGCTTGACCGACAATTGCATGAAGAATCTGCTT
AGGGTTAGGCGTTTTGCGCTGCTTCGCGATGTACGGGCCAGATATTGACATTGATTATTGACTAGTTATT
AATAGTAATCAATTACGGGGTCATTAGTTCATAGCCCATATATGGAGTTCCGCGTTACATAACTTACGGT
AAATGGCCCGCCTGGCTGACCGCCCAACGACCCCCGCCCATTGACGTCAATAATGACGTATGTTCCCATA
GTAACGCCAATAGGGACTTTCCATTGACGTCAATGGGTGGAGTATTTACGGTAAACTGCCCACTTGGCAG
TACATCAAGTGTATCATATGCCAAGTACGCCCCCTATTGACGTCAATGACGGTAAATGGCCCGCCTGGCA
TTATGCCCAGTACATGACCTTATGGGACTTTCCTACTTGGCAGTACATCTACGTATTAGTCATCGCTATT
ACCATGGTGATGCGGTTTTGGCAGTACATCAATGGGCGTGGATAGCGGTTTGACTCACGGGGATTTCCAA
GTCTCCACCCCATTGACGTCAATGGGAGTTTGTTTTGGCACCAAAATCAACGGGACTTTCCAAAATGTCG
TAACAACTCCGCCCCATTGACGCAAATGGGCGGTAGGCGTGTACGGTGGGAGGTCTATATAAGCAGCGCG
TTTTGCCTGTACTGGGTCTCTCTGGTTAGACCAGATCTGAGCCTGGGAGCTCTCTGGCTAACTAGGGAAC
CCACTGCTTAAGCCTCAATAAAGCTTGCCTTGAGTGCTTCAAGTAGTGTGTGCCCGTCTGTTGTGTGACT
CTGGTAACTAGAGATCCCTCAGACCCTTTTAGTCAGTGTGGAAAATCTCTAGCAGTGGCGCCCGAACAGG
GACTTGAAAGCGAAAGGGAAACCAGAGGAGCTCTCTCGACGCAGGACTCGGCTTGCTGAAGCGCGCACGG
CAAGAGGCGAGGGGCGGCGACTGGTGAGTACGCCAAAAATTTTGACTAGCGGAGGCTAGAAGGAGAGAGA
TGGGTGCGAGAGCGTCAGTATTAAGCGGGGGAGAATTAGATCGCGATGGGAAAAAATTCGGTTAAGGCCA
GGGGGAAAGAAAAAATATAAATTAAAACATATAGTATGGGCAAGCAGGGAGCTAGAACGATTCGCAGTTA
ATCCTGGCCTGTTAGAAACATCAGAAGGCTGTAGACAAATACTGGGACAGCTACAACCATCCCTTCAGAC
AGGATCAGAAGAACTTAGATCATTATATAATACAGTAGCAACCCTCTATTGTGTGCATCAAAGGATAGAG
ATAAAAGACACCAAGGAAGCTTTAGACAAGATAGAGGAAGAGCAAAACAAAAGTAAGACCACCGCACAGC
AAGCGGCCGCTGATCTTCAGACCTGGAGGAGGAGATATGAGGGACAATTGGAGAAGTGAATTATATAAAT
ATAAAGTAGTAAAAATTGAACCATTAGGAGTAGCACCCACCAAGGCAAAGAGAAGAGTGGTGCAGAGAGA
AAAAAGAGCAGTGGGAATAGGAGCTTTGTTCCTTGGGTTCTTGGGAGCAGCAGGAAGCACTATGGGCGCA
GCGTCAATGACGCTGACGGTACAGGCCAGACAATTATTGTCTGGTATAGTGCAGCAGCAGAACAATTTGC
TGAGGGCTATTGAGGCGCAACAGCATCTGTTGCAACTCACAGTCTGGGGCATCAAGCAGCTCCAGGCAAG
AATCCTGGCTGTGGAAAGATACCTAAAGGATCAACAGCTCCTGGGGATTTGGGGTTGCTCTGGAAAACTC
ATTTGCACCACTGCTGTGCCTTGGAATGCTAGTTGGAGTAATAAATCTCTGGAACAGATTTGGAATCACA
CGACCTGGATGGAGTGGGACAGAGAAATTAACAATTACACAAGCTTAATACACTCCTTAATTGAAGAATC
GCAAAACCAGCAAGAAAAGAATGAACAAGAATTATTGGAATTAGATAAATGGGCAAGTTTGTGGAATTGG
TTTAACATAACAAATTGGCTGTGGTATATAAAATTATTCATAATGATAGTAGGAGGCTTGGTAGGTTTAA
GAATAGTTTTTGCTGTACTTTCTATAGTGAATAGAGTTAGGCAGGGATATTCACCATTATCGTTTCAGAC
CCACCTCCCAACCCCGAGGGGACCCGACAGGCCCGAAGGAATAGAAGAAGAAGGTGGAGAGAGAGACAGA
GACAGATCCATTCGATTAGTGAACGGATCGGCACTGCGTGCGCCAATTCTGCAGACAAATGGCAGTATTC
ATCCACAATTTTAAAAGAAAAGGGGGGATTGGGGGGTACAGTGCAGGGGAAAGAATAGTAGACATAATAG
CAACAGACATACAAACTAAAGAATTACAAAAACAAATTACAAAAATTCAAAATTTTCGGGTTTATTACAG
GGACAGCAGAGATCCAGTTTGGTTAATTAAGGTACCGGGAGGTGGTCCCTGCAGTTACGCCAATGATAAC
CCCCGCCAGAAAAATCTTAGTAGCCTTCCCTTTTTGTTTTCCGTGCCCCAACTCGGCGGATTGACTCGGC
CCCTTCCGGAAACACCCGAATCAACTTCTAGTCAAATTATTGTTCACGCCGCAATGACCCACCCCTGGCC
CGCGTCTGTGGAACTGACCCCTGGTGTACAGGAGAGTTCGCTGCTGAAAGTGGTCCCAAAGGGGTACTAG
TTTTTAAGCTCCCAACTCCCCCTCCCCCAGCGTCTGGAGGATTCCACACCCTCGCACCGCAGGGGCGAGG
AAGTGGGCGGAGTCCGGTTTTGGCGCCAGCCGCTGAGGCTGCCAAGCAGAAAAGCCACCGCTGAGGAGAC
TCCGGTCACTGTCCTCGCCCCGCCTCCCCCTTCCCTCCCCTTGGGGACCACCGGGCGCCACGCCGCGAAC
GGTAAGTGCCGCGGTCGTCGGCGCCTCCGCCCTCCCCCTAGGGCCCCAATTCCCAGCGGGCGCGGCGCGC
GGCCCCGCGCGCAGCTCCCGGCTCCCTCCCCCTTCGGATGTGGCTTGAGCTGTAGGCGCGGAGGCTAGCC
TAGATTCGAGTTTACTCCCTATCAGTGATAGAGAACGTATGAAGAGTTTACTCCCTATCAGTGATAGAGA
ACGTATGCAGACTTTACTCCCTATCAGTGATAGAGAACGTATAAGGAGTTTACTCCCTATCAGTGATAGA
GAACGTATGACCAGTTTACTCCCTATCAGTGATAGAGAACGTATCTACAGTTTACTCCCTATCAGTGATA
GAGAACGTATATCCAGTTTACTCCCTATCAGTGATAGAGAACGTATGTCGAGGTAGGCGTGTACGGTGGG
CGCCTATAAAAGCAGAGCTCGTTTAGTGAACCGTCAGATCGCCTGGAGCAATTCCACAACACTTTTGTCT
TATACTT
